>Addgene plasmid #76197 | ERBB4 gRNA (BRDN0001146197) | addgene full sequence | sequence record 185372 | Addgene Assembled Sequence
CCCGGGTGCAAAGATGGATAAAGTTTTAAACAGAGAGGAATCTTTGCAGCTAATGGACCTTCTAGGTCTT
GAAAGGAGTGGGAATTGGCTCCGGTGCCCGTCAGTGGGCAGAGCGCACATCGCCCACAGTCCCCGAGAAG
TTGGGGGGAGGGGTCGGCAATTGATCCGGTGCCTAGAGAAGGTGGCGCGGGGTAAACTGGGAAAGTGATG
TCGTGTACTGGCTCCGCCTTTTTCCCGAGGGTGGGGGAGAACCGTATATAAGTGCAGTAGTCGCCGTGAA
CGTTCTTTTTCGCAACGGGTTTGCCGCCAGAACACAGGTAAGTGCCGTGTGTGGTTCCCGCGGGCCTGGC
CTCTTTACGGGTTATGGCCCTTGCGTGCCTTGAATTACTTCCACCTGGCTGCAGTACGTGATTCTTGATC
CCGAGCTTCGGGTTGGAAGTGGGTGGGAGAGTTCGAGGCCTTGCGCTTAAGGAGCCCCTTCGCCTCGTGC
TTGAGTTGAGGCCTGGCCTGGGCGCTGGGGCCGCCGCGTGCGAATCTGGTGGCACCTTCGCGCCTGTCTC
GCTGCTTTCGATAAGTCTCTAGCCATTTAAAATTTTTGATGACCTGCTGCGACGCTTTTTTTCTGGCAAG
ATAGTCTTGTAAATGCGGGCCAAGATCTGCACACTGGTATTTCGGTTTTTGGGGCCGCGGGCGGCGACGG
GGCCCGTGCGTCCCAGCGCACATGTTCGGCGAGGCGGGGCCTGCGAGCGCGGCCACCGAGAATCGGACGG
GGGTAGTCTCAAGCTGGCCGGCCTGCTCTGGTGCCTGGCCTCGCGCCGCCGTGTATCGCCCCGCCCTGGG
CGGCAAGGCTGGCCCGGTCGGCACCAGTTGCGTGAGCGGAAAGATGGCCGCTTCCCGGCCCTGCTGCAGG
GAGCTCAAAATGGAGGACGCGGCGCTCGGGAGAGCGGGCGGGTGAGTCACCCACACAAAGGAAAAGGGCC
TTTCCGTCCTCAGCCGTCGCTTCATGTGACTCCACGGAGTACCGGGCGCCGTCCAGGCACCTCGATTAGT
TCTCGAGCTTTTGGAGTACGTCGTCTTTAGGTTGGGGGGAGGGGTTTTATGCGATGGAGTTTCCCCACAC
TGAGTGGGTGGAGACTGAAGTTAGGCCAGCTTGGCACTTGATGTAATTCTCCTTGGAATTTGCCCTTTTT
GAGTTTGGATCTTGGTTCATTCTCAAGCCTCAGACAGTGGTTCAAAGTTTTTTTCTTCCATTTCAGGTGT
CGTGACGTACGGCCACCATGACCGAGTACAAGCCCACGGTGCGCCTCGCCACCCGCGACGACGTCCCCAG
GGCCGTACGCACCCTCGCCGCCGCGTTCGCCGACTACCCCGCCACGCGCCACACCGTCGATCCGGACCGC
CACATCGAGCGGGTCACCGAGCTGCAAGAACTCTTCCTCACGCGCGTCGGGCTCGACATCGGCAAGGTGT
GGGTCGCGGACGACGGCGCCGCCGTGGCGGTCTGGACCACGCCGGAGAGCGTCGAAGCGGGGGCGGTGTT
CGCCGAGATCGGCCCGCGCATGGCCGAGTTGAGCGGTTCCCGGCTGGCCGCGCAGCAACAGATGGAAGGC
CTCCTGGCGCCGCACCGGCCCAAGGAGCCCGCGTGGTTCCTGGCCACCGTCGGAGTCTCGCCCGACCACC
AGGGCAAGGGTCTGGGCAGCGCCGTCGTGCTCCCCGGAGTGGAGGCGGCCGAGCGCGCCGGGGTGCCCGC
CTTCCTGGAGACCTCCGCGCCCCGCAACCTCCCCTTCTACGAGCGGCTCGGCTTCACCGTCACCGCCGAC
GTCGAGGTGCCCGAAGGACCGCGCACCTGGTGCATGACCCGCAAGCCCGGTGCCTGAACGCGTTAAGTCG
ACAATCAACCTCTGGATTACAAAATTTGTGAAAGATTGACTGGTATTCTTAACTATGTTGCTCCTTTTAC
GCTATGTGGATACGCTGCTTTAATGCCTTTGTATCATGCTATTGCTTCCCGTATGGCTTTCATTTTCTCC
TCCTTGTATAAATCCTGGTTGCTGTCTCTTTATGAGGAGTTGTGGCCCGTTGTCAGGCAACGTGGCGTGG
TGTGCACTGTGTTTGCTGACGCAACCCCCACTGGTTGGGGCATTGCCACCACCTGTCAGCTCCTTTCCGG
GACTTTCGCTTTCCCCCTCCCTATTGCCACGGCGGAACTCATCGCCGCCTGCCTTGCCCGCTGCTGGACA
GGGGCTCGGCTGTTGGGCACTGACAATTCCGTGGTGTTGTCGGGGAAATCATCGTCCTTTCCTTGGCTGC
TCGCCTGTGTTGCCACCTGGATTCTGCGCGGGACGTCCTTCTGCTACGTCCCTTCGGCCCTCAATCCAGC
GGACCTTCCTTCCCGCGGCCTGCTGCCGGCTCTGCGGCCTCTTCCGCGTCTTCGCCTTCGCCCTCAGACG
AGTCGGATCTCCCTTTGGGCCGCCTCCCCGCGTCGACTTTAAGACCAATGACTTACAAGGCAGCTGTAGA
TCTTAGCCACTTTTTAAAAGAAAAGGGGGGACTGGAAGGGCTAATTCACTCCCAACGAAGACAAGATCTG
CTTTTTGCTTGTACTGGGTCTCTCTGGTTAGACCAGATCTGAGCCTGGGAGCTCTCTGGCTAACTAGGGA
ACCCACTGCTTAAGCCTCAATAAAGCTTGCCTTGAGTGCTTCAAGTAGTGTGTGCCCGTCTGTTGTGTGA
CTCTGGTAACTAGAGATCCCTCAGACCCTTTTAGTCAGTGTGGAAAATCTCTAGCAGTACGTATAGTAGT
TCATGTCATCTTATTATTCAGTATTTATAACTTGCAAAGAAATGAATATCAGAGAGTGAGAGGAACTTGT
TTATTGCAGCTTATAATGGTTACAAATAAAGCAATAGCATCACAAATTTCACAAATAAAGCATTTTTTTC
ACTGCATTCTAGTTGTGGTTTGTCCAAACTCATCAATGTATCTTATCATGTCTGGCTCTAGCTATCCCGC
CCCTAACTCCGCCCATCCCGCCCCTAACTCCGCCCAGTTCCGCCCATTCTCCGCCCCATGGCTGACTAAT
TTTTTTTATTTATGCAGAGGCCGAGGCCGCCTCGGCCTCTGAGCTATTCCAGAAGTAGTGAGGAGGCTTT
TTTGGAGGCCTAGGGACGTACCCAATTCGCCCTATAGTGAGTCGTATTACGCGCGCTCACTGGCCGTCGT
TTTACAACGTCGTGACTGGGAAAACCCTGGCGTTACCCAACTTAATCGCCTTGCAGCACATCCCCCTTTC
GCCAGCTGGCGTAATAGCGAAGAGGCCCGCACCGATCGCCCTTCCCAACAGTTGCGCAGCCTGAATGGCG
AATGGG
[124 nt withheld, positions 3367-3490]
C
[91 nt withheld, positions 3492-3582]
A
[49 nt withheld, positions 3584-3632]
CCTTTGACGTTGGAGTCCACGTTCTTT
[37 nt withheld, positions 3660-3696]
ACCCTATCTCGGTCTATTCTTTTGATTTATAAGGGATTTTGCCGATTTCGGCCTATTGGTTAAAAAATGA
GCTGATTTAACAAAAATTTAACGCGAATTTTAACAAAATATTAACGCTTACAATTTAGGTGGCACTTTTC
GGGGAAATGTGCGCGGAACCCCTATTTGTTTATTTTTCTAAATACATTCAAATATGTATCCGCTCATGAG
ACAATAACCCTGATAAATGCTTCAATAATATTGAAAAAGGAAGAGTATGAGTATTCAACATTTCCGTGTC
GCCCTTATTCCCTTTTTTGCGGCATTTTGCCTTCCTGTTTTTGCTCACCCAGAAACGCTGGTGAAAGTAA
AAGATGCTGAAGATCAGTTGGGTGCACGAGTGGGTTACATCGAACTGGATCTCAACAGCGGTAAGATCCT
TGAGAGTTTTCGCCCCGAAGAACGTTTTCCAATGATGAGCACTTTTAAAGTTCTGCTATGTGGCGCGGTA
TTATCCCGTATTGACGCCGGGCAAGAGCAACTCGGTCGCCGCATACACTATTCTCAGAATGACTTGGTTG
AGTACTCACCAGTCACAGAAAAGCATCTTACGGATGGCATGACAGTAAGAGAATTATGCAGTGCTGCCAT
AACCATGAGTGATAACACTGCGGCCAACTTACTTCTGACAACGATCGGAGGACCGAAGGAGCTAACCGCT
TTTTTGCACAACATGGGGGATCATGTAACTCGCCTTGATCGTTGGGAACCGGAGCTGAATGAAGCCATAC
CAAACGACGAGCGTGACACCACGATGCCTGTAGCAATGGCAACAACGTTGCGCAAACTATTAACTGGCGA
ACTACTTACTCTAGCTTCCCGGCAACAATTAATAGACTGGATGGAGGCGGATAAAGTTGCAGGACCACTT
CTGCGCTCGGCCCTTCCGGCTGGCTGGTTTATTGCTGATAAATCTGGAGCCGGTGAGCGTGGGTCTCGCG
GTATCATTGCAGCACTGGGGCCAGATGGTAAGCCCTCCCGTATCGTAGTTATCTACACGACGGGGAGTCA
GGCAACTATGGATGAACGAAATAGACAGATCGCTGAGATAGGTGCCTCACTGATTAAGCATTGGTAACTG
TCAGACCAAGTTTACTCATATATACTTTAGATTGATTTAAAACTTCATTTTTAATTTAAAAGGATCTAGG
TGAAGATCCTTTTTGATAATCTCATGACCAAAATCCCTTAACGTGAGTTTTCGTTCCACTGAGCGTCAGA
CCCCGTAGAAAAGATCAAAGGATCTTCTTGAGATCCTTTTTTTCTGCGCGTAATCTGCTGCTTGCAAACA
AAAAAACCACCGCTACCAGCGGTGGTTTGTTTGCCGGATCAAGAGCTACCAACTCTTTTTCCGAAGGTAA
CTGGCTTCAGCAGAGCGCAGATACCAAATACTGTTCTTCTAGTGTAGCCGTAGTTAGGCCACCACTTCAA
GAACTCTGTAGCACCGCCTACATACCTCGCTCTGCTAATCCTGTTACCAGTGGCTGCTGCCAGTGGCGAT
AAGTCGTGTCTTACCGGGTTGGACTCAAGACGATAGTTACCGGATAAGGCGCAGCGGTCGGGCTGAACGG
GGGGTTCGTGCACACAGCCCAGCTTGGAGCGAACGACCTACACCGAACTGAGATACCTACAGCGTGAGCT
ATGAGAAAGCGCCACGCTTCCCGAAGGGAGAAAGGCGGACAGGTATCCGGTAAGCGGCAGGGTCGGAACA
GGAGAGCGCACGAGGGAGCTTCCAGGGGGAAACGCCTGGTATCTTTATAGTCCTGTCGGGTTTCGCCACC
TCTGACTTGAGCGTCGATTTTTGTGATGCTCGTCAGGGGGGCGGAGCCTATGGAAAAACGCCAGCAACGC
GGCCTTTTTACGGTTCCTGGCCTTTTGCTGGCCTTTTGCTCACATGTTCTTTCCTGCGTTATCCCCTGAT
TCTGTGGATAACCGTATTACCGCCTTTGAGTGAGCTGATACCGCTCGCCGCAGCCGAACGACCGAGCGCA
GCGAGTCAGTGAGCGAGGAAGCGGAAGAGCGCCCAATACGCAAACCGCCTCTCCCCGCGCGTTGGCCGAT
TCATTAATGCAGCTGGCACGACAGGTTTCCCGACTGGAAAGCGGGCAGTGAGCGCAACGCAATTAATGTG
AGTTAGCTCACTCATTAGGCACCCCAGGCTTTACACTTTATGCTTCCGGCTCGTATGTTGTGTGGAATTG
TGAGCGGATAACAATTTCACACAGGAAACAGCTATGACCATGATTACGCCAAGCGCGCAATTAACCCTCA
CTAAAGGGAACAAAAGCTGGAGCTGCAAGCTTAATGTAGTCTTATGCAATACTCTTGTAGTCTTGCAACA
TGGTAACGATGAGTTAGCAACATGCCTTACAAGGAGAGAAAAAGCACCGTGCATGCCGATTGGTGGAAGT
AAGGTGGTACGATCGTGCCTTATTAGGAAGGCAACAGACGGGTCTGACATGGATTGGACGAACCACTGAA
TTGCCGCATTGCAGAGATATTGTATTTAAGTGCCTAGCTCGATACATAAACGGGTCTCTCTGGTTAGACC
AGATCTGAGCCTGGGAGCTCTCTGGCTAACTAGGGAACCCACTGCTTAAGCCTCAATAAAGCTTGCCTTG
AGTGCTTCAAGTAGTGTGTGCCCGTCTGTTGTGTGACTCTGGTAACTAGAGATCCCTCAGACCCTTTTAG
TCAGTGTGGAAAATCTCTAGCAGTGGCGCCCGAACAGGGACTTGAAAGCGAAAGGGAAACCAGAGGAGCT
CTCTCGACGCAGGACTCGGCTTGCTGAAGCGCGCACGGCAAGAGGCGAGGGGCGGCGACTGGTGAGTACG
CCAAAAATTTTGACTAGCGGAGGCTAGAAGGAGAGAGATGGGTGCGAGAGCGTCAGTATTAAGCGGGGGA
GAATTAGATCGCGATGGGAAAAAATTCGGTTAAGGCCAGGGGGAAAGAAAAAATATAAATTAAAACATAT
AGTATGGGCAAGCAGGGAGCTAGAACGATTCGCAGTTAATCCTGGCCTGTTAGAAACATCAGAAGGCTGT
AGACAAATACTGGGACAGCTACAACCATCCCTTCAGACAGGATCAGAAGAACTTAGATCATTATATAATA
CAGTAGCAACCCTCTATTGTGTGCATCAAAGGATAGAGATAAAAGACACCAAGGAAGCTTTAGACAAGAT
AGAGGAAGAGCAAAACAAAAGTAAGACCACCGCACAGCAAGCGGCCGCTGATCTTCAGACCTGGAGGAGG
AGATATGAGGGACAATTGGAGAAGTGAATTATATAAATATAAAGTAGTAAAAATTGAACCATTAGGAGTA
GCACCCACCAAGGCAAAGAGAAGAGTGGTGCAGAGAGAAAAAAGAGCAGTGGGAATAGGAGCTTTGTTCC
TTGGGTTCTTGGGAGCAGCAGGAAGCACTATGGGCGCAGCGTCAATGACGCTGACGGTACAGGCCAGACA
ATTATTGTCTGGTATAGTGCAGCAGCAGAACAATTTGCTGAGGGCTATTGAGGCGCAACAGCATCTGTTG
CAACTCACAGTCTGGGGCATCAAGCAGCTCCAGGCAAGAATCCTGGCTGTGGAAAGATACCTAAAGGATC
AACAGCTCCTGGGGATTTGGGGTTGCTCTGGAAAACTCATTTGCACCACTGCTGTGCCTTGGAATGCTAG
TTGGAGTAATAAATCTCTGGAACAGATTTGGAATCACACGACCTGGATGGAGTGGGACAGAGAAATTAAC
AATTACACAAGCTTAATACACTCCTTAATTGAAGAATCGCAAAACCAGCAAGAAAAGAATGAACAAGAAT
TATTGGAATTAGATAAATGGGCAAGTTTGTGGAATTGGTTTAACATAACAAATTGGCTGTGGTATATAAA
ATTATTCATAATGATAGTAGGAGGCTTGGTAGGTTTAAGAATAGTTTTTGCTGTACTTTCTATAGTGAAT
AGAGTTAGGCAGGGATATTCACCATTATCGTTTCAGACCCACCTCCCAACCCCGAGGGGACCCAGAGAGG
GCCTATTTCCCATGATTCCTTCATATTTGCATATACGATACAAGGCTGTTAGAGAGATAATTAGAATTAA
TTTGACTGTAAACACAAAGATATTAGTACAAAATACGTGACGTAGAAAGTAATAATTTCTTGGGTAGTTT
GCAGTTTTAAAATTATGTTTTAAAATGGACTATCATATGCTTACCGTAACTTGAAAGTATTTCGATTTCT
TGGCTTTATATATCTTGTGGAAAGGACGAAACACCGAGCGGCGACACGACAGACATGTTTTAGAGCTAGA
AATAGCAAGTTAAAATAAGGCTAGTCCGTTATCAACTTGAAAAAGTGGCACCGAGTCGGTGCTTTTTTAA
GCTTGGCGTAACTAGATCTTGAGACAAATGGCAGTATTCATCCACAATTTTAAAAGAAAAGGGGGGATTG
GGGGGTACAGTGCAGGGGAAAGAATAGTAGACATAATAGCAACAGACATACAAACTAAAGAATTACAAAA
ACAAATTACAAAAATTCAAAATTTTCGGGTTTATTACAGGGACAGCAGAGATCCACTTTGGCGCCGGCTC
GAGGGGG
Features (pLannotate 1.2.2; 29 found; start..end, strand, type, name):
     14..80      +  CDS            small t antigen (fragment): SV40 (simian virus 40) small t antigen
    106..317     +  promoter       EF-1α core promoter: core promoter for human elongation factor EF-1α
    318..1256    +  intron         EF-1α intron A: intron upstream of the start codon of human EF-1α
   1278..1877    +  CDS            PuroR (fragment): puromycin N-acetyltransferase; pac from Streptomyces; confers resistance to puromycin
   1893..2481    +  misc_feature   WPRE: woodchuck hepatitis virus posttranscriptional regulatory element
   2532..2551    +  misc_feature   cPPT/CTS (fragment): central polypurine tract and central termination sequence of HIV-1
   2553..2786    +  LTR            3' LTR (ΔU3): self-inactivating 3' long terminal repeat (LTR) from HIV-1
   2864..2985    +  polyA_signal   SV40 poly(A) signal: SV40 polyadenylation signal
   3025..3160    +  rep_origin     SV40 ori: SV40 origin of replication
   3181..3199    -  promoter       T7 promoter: promoter for bacteriophage T7 RNA polymerase
   3207..3362    +  CDS            lacZα (fragment): LacZα fragment of β-galactosidase; lacZ fragment
   3367..3795    +  rep_origin     f1 ori (sequence partly withheld): f1 bacteriophage origin of replication; arrow indicates direction of (+) strand synthesis
   3848..3952    +  promoter       AmpR promoter: bla
   3953..4813    +  CDS            AmpR: β-lactamase; bla; confers resistance to ampicillin, carbenicillin, and related antibiotics
   4984..5572    +  rep_origin     ori: high-copy-number ColE1/pMB1/pBR322/pUC origin of replication
   5755..5847    +  CDS            lacI (fragment): lac repressor; lacI; The lac repressor binds to the lac operator to inhibit transcription in E. coli. This inhibition can be relieved by adding lactose or isopropyl-β-D-thiogalactopyranoside (IPTG).
   5860..5881    +  protein_bind   CAP binding site: CAP binding activates transcription in the presence of cAMP. E. coli catabolite activator protein
   5896..5926    +  promoter       lac promoter: promoter for the E. coli lac operon
   5934..5950    +  protein_bind   lac operator: The lac repressor binds to the lac operator to inhibit transcription in E. coli. This inhibition can be relieved by adding lactose or isopropyl-β-D-thiogalactopyranoside (IPTG). lac repressor encoded by lacI
   5995..6013    +  promoter       T3 promoter: promoter for bacteriophage T3 RNA polymerase
   6041..6267    +  promoter       RSV promoter: Rous sarcoma virus enhancer/promoter
   6268..6448    +  LTR            5' LTR (truncated): truncated 5' long terminal repeat (LTR) from HIV-1
   6495..6620    +  misc_feature   HIV-1 Ψ: packaging signal of human immunodeficiency virus type 1
   6604..6967    +  CDS            HIV-1 gag (fragment): gag protein from human immunodeficiency virus 1; gag
   7113..7346    +  misc_feature   RRE: The Rev response element (RRE) of HIV-1 allows for Rev-dependent mRNA export from the nucleus to the cytoplasm.
   7723..7749    +  CDS            Rev (fragment): human immunodeficiency virus 1 (HIV-1) Rev protein; rev; enhances nuclear export of unspliced and incompletely spliced viral mRNAs
   7753..7993    +  promoter       U6 promoter: RNA polymerase III promoter for human U6 snRNA
   8023..8098    +  misc_RNA       gRNA scaffold: guide RNA scaffold for the Streptococcus pyogenes CRISPR/Cas9 system
   8154..8271    +  misc_feature   cPPT/CTS: central polypurine tract and central termination sequence of HIV-1
