[The description below was written by a language model from this plasmid's Addgene catalogue record and pLannotate feature annotations shown in this document.]
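Description:
ERBB4 gRNA (BRDN0001146197) is a third-generation lentiviral guide RNA plasmid built on the lentiGuide-Puro backbone and designed to target the human ERBB4 gene (also known as HER4), a receptor tyrosine kinase. It belongs to a human kinome gRNA collection. In bacteria it is maintained at high copy through a ColE1/pUC-type origin and selected with ampicillin via the β-lactamase gene. An f1 origin, an SV40 origin and remnants of lac and phage promoter sequences are also annotated in the backbone.

The lentiviral transfer cassette starts with an RSV promoter fused to a truncated HIV-1 5' LTR, which makes genomic RNA production Tat-independent. This is followed by the Ψ packaging signal with a partial gag sequence and the Rev response element for nuclear export of the full-length transcript. A human U6 RNA polymerase III promoter then drives the ERBB4-specific spacer joined to the Streptococcus pyogenes Cas9 guide scaffold. Downstream lie a central polypurine tract, which aids nuclear import of the viral genome, and an EF-1α core promoter with its intron A driving puromycin N-acetyltransferase for selection of transduced mammalian cells. A WPRE enhances transcript expression, and the ΔU3 3' LTR renders the integrated provirus self-inactivating. An SV40 polyadenylation signal lies just beyond the 3' LTR.

The plasmid does not encode Cas9, so it is intended for use alongside a separate Cas9 lentiviral vector or in cells that already express Cas9. There it directs cleavage at ERBB4 for gene knockout or loss-of-function studies.
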