Addgene plasmid #76197: ERBB4 gRNA (BRDN0001146197)
Purpose: 3rd generation lentiviral gRNA plasmid targeting human ERBB4
Depositing lab: John Doench & David Root. Depositing organization: Broad Institute. Publication: Optimized sgRNA design to maximize activity and minimize off-target effects of CRISPR-Cas9. Doench JG, Fusi N, Sullender M, Hegde M, Vaimberg EW, Donovan KF, Smith I, Tothova Z, Wilen C, Orchard R, Virgin HW, Listgarten J, Root DE. Nat Biotechnol. 2016 Jan 18. doi: 10.1038/nbt.3437. PubMed 26780180.
Backbone
  Vector backbone: lentiGuide-Puro
  Backbone manufacturer: Zhang Lab (Addgene plasmid # 52963)
  Vector type: Mammalian Expression, Lentiviral, CRISPR
  Selectable markers: Puromycin
Growth in bacteria
  Bacterial resistance: Ampicillin, 100 μg/mL
  Growth temperature: 37°C
  Growth strain: DH5alpha
  Copy number: High Copy
Gene/Insert
  Gene/Insert name: ERBB4
  gRNA/shRNA sequence: AGCGGCGACACGACAGACAT
  Species: H. sapiens (human)
  GenBank ID: NM_001042599.1
  Entrez Gene: ERBB4 (a.k.a. ALS19, HER4, p180erbB4)
  Promoter: hU6
  Cloning method: Unknown
  Sequencing primers: 5′ U6-F; 3′ pS2-R
Terms and licenses: Academic/Nonprofit Terms; Industry Terms: Not Available to Industry
Depositor comments: The gRNA was designed to target the following Genbank reference sequence(s): NM_001042599.1,NM_005235.2. Note that this plasmid does NOT contain Cas9. It should be used in conjunction with lentiCas9-Blast (Addgene #52962) or otherwise with cell lines already expressing Cas9. Browse the full kinome gRNA library at http://www.addgene.org/pooled-library/broadgpp-human-kinome/ or visit http://www.broadinstitute.org/rnai/public/ for detailed protocols and information.
How to cite: ERBB4 gRNA (BRDN0001146197) was a gift from John Doench & David Root (Addgene plasmid # 76197 ; http://n2t.net/addgene:76197 ; RRID:Addgene_76197)
