>Addgene plasmid #76197 | ERBB4 gRNA (BRDN0001146197) | depositor partial sequence | sequence record 143657 | Target Sequence
AGCGGCGACACGACAGACAT
