>Addgene plasmid #76197 | ERBB4 gRNA (BRDN0001146197) | addgene partial sequence | sequence record 185371 | hU6-F
AGAAAGTAATAATTTCTTGGGTAGTTTGCAGTTTTAAAATTATGTTTTAAAATGGACTATCATATGCTTA
CCGTAACTTGAAAGTATTTCGATTTCTTGGCTTTATATATCTTGTGGAAAGGACGAAACACCGAGCGGCG
ACACGACAGACATGTTTTAGAGCTAGAAATAGCAAGTTAAAATAAGGCTAGTCCGTTATCAACTTGAAAA
AGTGGCACCGAGTCGGTGCTTTTTTAAGCTTGGCGTAACTAGATCTTGAGACAAATGGCAGTATTCATCC
ACAATTTTAAAAGAAAAGGGGGGATTGGGGGGTACAGTGCAGGGGAAAGAATAGTAGACATAATAGCAAC
AGACATACAAACTAAAGAATTACAAAAACAAATTACAAAAATTCAAAATTTTCGGGTTTATTACAGGGAC
AGCAGAGATCCACTTTGGCGCCGGCTCGAGGGGGCCCGGGTGCAAAGATGGATAAAGTTTTAAACAGAGA
GGAATCTTTGCAGCTAATGGACCTTCTAGGTCTTGAAAGGAGTGGGAATTGGCTCCGGTGCCCGTCAGTG
GGCAGAGCGC
